Addgene plasmid #90306: pET28b-sad1-H405A
Purpose: protein expression
Depositing lab: Christine Guthrie. Depositing organization: University of California, San Francisco (UCSF). Publication: The crystal structure of S. cerevisiae Sad1, a catalytically inactive deubiquitinase that is broadly required for pre-mRNA splicing. Hadjivassiliou H, Rosenberg OS, Guthrie C. RNA. 2014 May;20(5):656-69. doi: 10.1261/rna.042838.113. Epub 2014 Mar 28. PubMed 24681967.
Backbone
  Vector backbone: pET28b
  Backbone manufacturer: EMD Biosciences
  Backbone size w/o insert (bp): 5368
  Vector type: Bacterial Expression
Growth in bacteria
  Bacterial resistance: Kanamycin, 50 μg/mL
  Growth temperature: 37°C
  Growth strain: DH5alpha
  Copy number: Unknown
Gene/Insert
  Gene/Insert name: SAD1 (alt name: YFR005C)
  Species: S. cerevisiae (budding yeast)
  Insert size (bp): 1346
  Mutation: H405A
  Tag / fusion protein: His tag (N terminal on insert)
Terms and licenses: Academic/Nonprofit Terms; Industry Terms: Not Available to Industry
Depositor comments: Full-length Sad1, amino acids 1–448, was cloned from S. cerevisiae S288C into the pET-28b plasmid at the Bam HI and XhoI sites, which fuses a 6-His tag to the N terminus.
How to cite: pET28b-sad1-H405A was a gift from Christine Guthrie (Addgene plasmid # 90306 ; http://n2t.net/addgene:90306 ; RRID:Addgene_90306)
