[The description below was written by a language model from this plasmid's Addgene catalogue record and pLannotate feature annotations shown in this document.]
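Description:
pET28b-sad1-H405A is a bacterial expression plasmid built on the pET28b backbone for producing a point mutant of the budding yeast splicing factor Sad1 in E. coli. It is propagated through a pBR322-type origin accompanied by the bom region and the rop gene, which limits copy number, and it is selected with kanamycin through an aminoglycoside phosphotransferase gene. An f1 origin is also present, along with short remnants of a tetracycline resistance gene that are backbone leftovers rather than functional markers.

The insert is full-length SAD1 (YFR005C, amino acids 1–448) cloned from S. cerevisiae S288C between the BamHI and XhoI sites and carrying the H405A substitution. Transcription is driven by a T7 promoter with an adjacent lac operator, and the plasmid-borne lacI gene supplies repressor. Expression therefore depends on a host that provides T7 RNA polymerase and is induced with IPTG. A T7 gene 10 ribosome binding site directs translation, and a T7 terminator closes the unit. Upstream of the coding sequence the vector contributes an N-terminal 6xHis tag, a thrombin cleavage site and the T7 tag leader, allowing metal-affinity purification and optional tag removal. The feature table also shows the vector's His-coding sequence downstream of the insert, but the record describes only an N-terminal tag and does not say whether the downstream one is translated.

Sad1 promotes assembly of U4 snRNA into the U4/U6 snRNP and is required for pre-mRNA splicing. The associated work describes it as a catalytically inactive deubiquitinase whose crystal structure was solved. The stated purpose is protein expression, so this plasmid provides recombinant mutant protein, although the record does not explain the rationale for the H405A change.
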