Features (pLannotate 1.2.2; 22 found; start..end, strand, type, name):
      1..19      +  promoter       T7 promoter: promoter for bacteriophage T7 RNA polymerase
     20..44      +  protein_bind   lac operator: The lac repressor binds to the lac operator to inhibit transcription in E. coli. This inhibition can be relieved by adding lactose or isopropyl-β-D-thiogalactopyranoside (IPTG). lac repressor encoded by lacI
     59..81      +  RBS            RBS: efficient ribosome binding site from bacteriophage T7 gene 10 (Olins and Rangwala, 1989)
    100..116     +  CDS            capTEV™ (fragment): composite tag for in vivo biotinylation, TEV protease cleavage, and 6xHis tagging
    127..144     +  CDS            thrombin site: thrombin recognition and cleavage site
    148..180     +  CDS            T7 tag (gene 10 leader): leader peptide from bacteriophage T7 gene 10 promotes efficient translation in E. coli
    190..1533    +  CDS            SAD1: SAD1_YEAST - Experimental evidence at protein level: Swiss-Prot protein existence level 1. Promotes the assembly of newly synthesized U4 snRNA into the U4/U6 snRNP particle. Required for splicing of pre-mRNA. From Saccharomyces cerevisiae (strain ATCC 204508 / S288c) (Baker's yeast).
   1543..1560    +  CDS            9xHis (fragment): 9xHis affinity tag
   1570..1619    +  CDS            SET1 (fragment): solubility-enhancement tag derived from T7 phage gene 10B
   1627..1674    +  terminator     T7 terminator: transcription terminator for bacteriophage T7 RNA polymerase
   1711..2139    +  rep_origin     f1 ori (sequence partly withheld): f1 bacteriophage origin of replication; arrow indicates direction of (+) strand synthesis
   2192..2249    +  promoter       AmpR promoter (fragment): bla
   2258..3073    -  CDS            KanR: aminoglycoside phosphotransferase; aph(3')-Ia; confers resistance to kanamycin in bacteria or G418 (Geneticin®) in eukaryotes
   3195..3783    +  rep_origin     ori: high-copy-number ColE1/pMB1/pBR322/pUC origin of replication
   3969..4108    -  misc_feature   bom: basis of mobility region from pBR322
   4210..4401    -  CDS            rop: Rop protein, which maintains plasmids at low copy number; rop
   4418..4798    +  CDS            YPB1_ECOLX: Protein predicted: Swiss-Prot protein existence level 4. From Escherichia coli.
   4870..5161    -  CDS            TcR (fragment): tetracycline efflux protein; tet; confers resistance to tetracycline
   5176..5197    -  protein_bind   CAP binding site: CAP binding activates transcription in the presence of cAMP. E. coli catabolite activator protein
   5210..6292    -  CDS            lacI: lac repressor; lacI; The lac repressor binds to the lac operator to inhibit transcription in E. coli. This inhibition can be relieved by adding lactose or isopropyl-β-D-thiogalactopyranoside (IPTG).
   6293..6370    -  promoter       lacI promoter: lacI
   6378..6657    -  CDS            TcR (fragment): tetracycline efflux protein; tet; confers resistance to tetracycline
>Addgene plasmid #90306 | pET28b-sad1-H405A | addgene full sequence | sequence record 182849 | Addgene NGS Result
TAATACGACTCACTATAGGGGAATTGTGAGCGGATAACAATTCCCCTCTAGAAATAATTTTGTTTAACTT
TAAGAAGGAGATATACCATGGGCAGCAGCCATCATCATCATCATCACAGCAGCGGCCTGGTGCCGCGCGG
CAGCCATATGGCTAGCATGACTGGTGGACAGCAAATGGGTCGGGATCCCATGGAGGTTGATAACAAAAGG
AGACATTCAGAAGATGAGTTAAAACAGGAGGCAGTAAAAAAGATAAAGTCTCAGGAACCAAACTATGCCT
ATCTTGAGACTGTAGTAAGAGAAAAACTAGATTTCGATTCTGAGAAAATTTGCTGCATTACTCTGTCCCC
TTTGAATGTATATTGTTGCCTCGTGTGTGGACATTATTATCAGGGGAGACATGAAAAGAGTCCTGCTTTC
ATACATTCAATTGATGAAAACCATCACGTCTTCTTGAATTTGACAAGTTTGAAGTTTTACATGTTGCCGC
AAAATGTCCAAATTTTACATGACGGTGAGGTTCAATTGTTGAACAGCATAAAATTTGCAGCTTATCCGAC
TTATTGTCCAAAAGATCTAGAAGATTTTCCGAGACAGTGTTTTGATTTGAGCAATCGCACATATCTGAAT
GGATTTATAGGGTTCACCAATGCGGCAACTTATGACTATGCGCATAGTGTATTGCTTTTGATATCGCACA
TGGTTCCAGTGCGGGACCACTTCCTACTGAATCATTTTGATAATCAAGGGGAATTTATCAAAAGGTTATC
CATATGTGTAAAGAAAATTTGGTCCCCTAAACTATTCAAACATCATCTTTCAGTTGACGATTTTGTATCC
TATTTGAAAGTTAGAGAAGGTTTAAATTTAAATCCTATAGACCCGCGTCTCTTCCTTTTGTGGCTATTCA
ATAAAATTTGCTCGTCCTCGAACGACTTAAAGTCAATTTTAAACCATTCTTGTAAAGGCAAAGTAAAGAT
AGCAAAAGTTGAAAATAAGCCTGAGGCCAGTGAGTCTGTTACAGGAAAAGTCATTGTCAAACCATTTTGG
GTTCTGACTCTCGATTTGCCGGAGTTTTCACCCTTTGAAGATGGCAACAGCGTTGATGATCTCCCACAAA
TAAATATCACTAAATTATTGACTAAATTTACTAAGTCAAGAAGCTCCTCTACTAGCACCGTTTTTGAACT
AACGCGATTACCGCAGTTTTTAATATTTCATTTCAATAGGTTTGACCGTAACAGTGATCATCCTGTCAAA
AATAGAAACCAAACGTTGGTGGAATTTTCCAGTGAACTTGAAATTTTGCACGTCAAGTATCGCTTAAAAG
CAAATGTGGTCCATGTGGTCATTAAACAACCATCCACAGATGGAAACGCATTTAATGGTGATGAAAAAAG
CGCTTGGATTACTCAGCTGTATGATAACAAAAGTGAAAAATGGATAGAAATAGATGGCATAAATACGACA
GAGAGAGAAGCCGAGCTTTTATTTTTGAAGGAAACGTTTATACAAGTATGGGAAAAGCAAGAGTGACTCG
AGCACCACCACCACCACCACTGAGATCCGGCTGCTAACAAAGCCCGAAAGGAAGCTGAGTTGGCTGCTGC
CACCGCTGAGCAATAACTAGCATAACCCCTTGGGGCCTCTAAACGGGTCTTGAGGGGTTTTTTGCTGAAA
GGAGGAACTATATCCGGATTGGCGAATGGG
[124 nt withheld, positions 1711-1834]
C
[91 nt withheld, positions 1836-1926]
A
[49 nt withheld, positions 1928-1976]
CCTTTGACGTTGGAGTCCACGTTCTTT
[37 nt withheld, positions 2004-2040]
ACCCTATCTCGGTCTATTCTTTTGATTTATAAGGGATTTTGCCGATTTCGGCCTATTGGTTAAAAAATGA
GCTGATTTAACAAAAATTTAACGCGAATTTTAACAAAATATTAACGCTTACAATTTAGGTGGCACTTTTC
GGGGAAATGTGCGCGGAACCCCTATTTGTTTATTTTTCTAAATACATTCAAATATGTATCCGCTCATGAA
TTAATTCTTAGAAAAACTCATCGAGCATCAAATGAAACTGCAATTTATTCATATCAGGATTATCAATACC
ATATTTTTGAAAAAGCCGTTTCTGTAATGAAGGAGAAAACTCACCGAGGCAGTTCCATAGGATGGCAAGA
TCCTGGTATCGGTCTGCGATTCCGACTCGTCCAACATCAATACAACCTATTAATTTCCCCTCGTCAAAAA
TAAGGTTATCAAGTGAGAAATCACCATGAGTGACGACTGAATCCGGTGAGAATGGCAAAAGTTTATGCAT
TTCTTTCCAGACTTGTTCAACAGGCCAGCCATTACGCTCGTCATCAAAATCACTCGCATCAACCAAACCG
TTATTCATTCGTGATTGCGCCTGAGCGAGACGAAATACGCGATCGCTGTTAAAAGGACAATTACAAACAG
GAATCGAATGCAACCGGCGCAGGAACACTGCCAGCGCATCAACAATATTTTCACCTGAATCAGGATATTC
TTCTAATACCTGGAATGCTGTTTTCCCGGGGATCGCAGTGGTGAGTAACCATGCATCATCAGGAGTACGG
ATAAAATGCTTGATGGTCGGAAGAGGCATAAATTCCGTCAGCCAGTTTAGTCTGACCATCTCATCTGTAA
CATCATTGGCAACGCTACCTTTGCCATGTTTCAGAAACAACTCTGGCGCATCGGGCTTCCCATACAATCG
ATAGATTGTCGCACCTGATTGCCCGACATTATCGCGAGCCCATTTATACCCATATAAATCAGCATCCATG
TTGGAATTTAATCGCGGCCTAGAGCAAGACGTTTCCCGTTGAATATGGCTCATAACACCCCTTGTATTAC
TGTTTATGTAAGCAGACAGTTTTATTGTTCATGACCAAAATCCCTTAACGTGAGTTTTCGTTCCACTGAG
CGTCAGACCCCGTAGAAAAGATCAAAGGATCTTCTTGAGATCCTTTTTTTCTGCGCGTAATCTGCTGCTT
GCAAACAAAAAAACCACCGCTACCAGCGGTGGTTTGTTTGCCGGATCAAGAGCTACCAACTCTTTTTCCG
AAGGTAACTGGCTTCAGCAGAGCGCAGATACCAAATACTGTCCTTCTAGTGTAGCCGTAGTTAGGCCACC
ACTTCAAGAACTCTGTAGCACCGCCTACATACCTCGCTCTGCTAATCCTGTTACCAGTGGCTGCTGCCAG
TGGCGATAAGTCGTGTCTTACCGGGTTGGACTCAAGACGATAGTTACCGGATAAGGCGCAGCGGTCGGGC
TGAACGGGGGGTTCGTGCACACAGCCCAGCTTGGAGCGAACGACCTACACCGAACTGAGATACCTACAGC
GTGAGCTATGAGAAAGCGCCACGCTTCCCGAAGGGAGAAAGGCGGACAGGTATCCGGTAAGCGGCAGGGT
CGGAACAGGAGAGCGCACGAGGGAGCTTCCAGGGGGAAACGCCTGGTATCTTTATAGTCCTGTCGGGTTT
CGCCACCTCTGACTTGAGCGTCGATTTTTGTGATGCTCGTCAGGGGGGCGGAGCCTATGGAAAAACGCCA
GCAACGCGGCCTTTTTACGGTTCCTGGCCTTTTGCTGGCCTTTTGCTCACATGTTCTTTCCTGCGTTATC
CCCTGATTCTGTGGATAACCGTATTACCGCCTTTGAGTGAGCTGATACCGCTCGCCGCAGCCGAACGACC
GAGCGCAGCGAGTCAGTGAGCGAGGAAGCGGAAGAGCGCCTGATGCGGTATTTTCTCCTTACGCATCTGT
GCGGTATTTCACACCGCAATGGTGCACTCTCAGTACAATCTGCTCTGATGCCGCATAGTTAAGCCAGTAT
ACACTCCGCTATCGCTACGTGACTGGGTCATGGCTGCGCCCCGACACCCGCCAACACCCGCTGACGCGCC
CTGACGGGCTTGTCTGCTCCCGGCATCCGCTTACAGACAAGCTGTGACCGTCTCCGGGAGCTGCATGTGT
CAGAGGTTTTCACCGTCATCACCGAAACGCGCGAGGCAGCTGCGGTAAAGCTCATCAGCGTGGTCGTGAA
GCGATTCACAGATGTCTGCCTGTTCATCCGCGTCCAGCTCGTTGAGTTTCTCCAGAAGCGTTAATGTCTG
GCTTCTGATAAAGCGGGCCATGTTAAGGGCGGTTTTTTCCTGTTTGGTCACTGATGCCTCCGTGTAAGGG
GGATTTCTGTTCATGGGGGTAATGATACCGATGAAACGAGAGAGGATGCTCACGATACGGGTTACTGATG
ATGAACATGCCCGGTTACTGGAACGTTGTGAGGGTAAACAACTGGCGGTATGGATGCGGCGGGACCAGAG
AAAAATCACTCAGGGTCAATGCCAGCGCTTCGTTAATACAGATGTAGGTGTTCCACAGGGTAGCCAGCAG
CATCCTGCGATGCAGATCCGGAACATAATGGTGCAGGGCGCTGACTTCCGCGTTTCCAGACTTTACGAAA
CACGGAAACCGAAGACCATTCATGTTGTTGCTCAGGTCGCAGACGTTTTGCAGCAGCAGTCGCTTCACGT
TCGCTCGCGTATCGGTGATTCATTCTGCTAACCAGTAAGGCAACCCCGCCAGCCTAGCCGGGTCCTCAAC
GACAGGAGCACGATCATGCGCACCCGTGGGGCCGCCATGCCGGCGATAATGGCCTGCTTCTCGCCGAAAC
GTTTGGTGGCGGGACCAGTGACGAAGGCTTGAGCGAGGGCGTGCAAGATTCCGAATACCGCAAGCGACAG
GCCGATCATCGTCGCGCTCCAGCGAAAGCGGTCCTCGCCGAAAATGACCCAGAGCGCTGCCGGCACCTGT
CCTACGAGTTGCATGATAAAGAAGACAGTCATAAGTGCGGCGACGATAGTCATGCCCCGCGCCCACCGGA
AGGAGCTGACTGGGTTGAAGGCTCTCAAGGGCATCGGTCGAGATCCCGGTGCCTAATGAGTGAGCTAACT
TACATTAATTGCGTTGCGCTCACTGCCCGCTTTCCAGTCGGGAAACCTGTCGTGCCAGCTGCATTAATGA
ATCGGCCAACGCGCGGGGAGAGGCGGTTTGCGTATTGGGCGCCAGGGTGGTTTTTCTTTTCACCAGTGAG
ACGGGCAACAGCTGATTGCCCTTCACCGCCTGGCCCTGAGAGAGTTGCAGCAAGCGGTCCACGCTGGTTT
GCCCCAGCAGGCGAAAATCCTGTTTGATGGTGGTTAACGGCGGGATATAACATGAGCTGTCTTCGGTATC
GTCGTATCCCACTACCGAGATATCCGCACCAACGCGCAGCCCGGACTCGGTAATGGCGCGCATTGCGCCC
AGCGCCATCTGATCGTTGGCAACCAGCATCGCAGTGGGAACGATGCCCTCATTCAGCATTTGCATGGTTT
GTTGAAAACCGGACATGGCACTCCAGTCGCCTTCCCGTTCCGCTATCGGCTGAATTTGATTGCGAGTGAG
ATATTTATGCCAGCCAGCCAGACGCAGACGCGCCGAGACAGAACTTAATGGGCCCGCTAACAGCGCGATT
TGCTGGTGACCCAATGCGACCAGATGCTCCACGCCCAGTCGCGTACCGTCTTCATGGGAGAAAATAATAC
TGTTGATGGGTGTCTGGTCAGAGACATCAAGAAATAACGCCGGAACATTAGTGCAGGCAGCTTCCACAGC
AATGGCATCCTGGTCATCCAGCGGATAGTTAATGATCAGCCCACTGACGCGTTGCGCGAGAAGATTGTGC
ACCGCCGCTTTACAGGCTTCGACGCCGCTTCGTTCTACCATCGACACCACCACGCTGGCACCCAGTTGAT
CGGCGCGAGATTTAATCGCCGCGACAATTTGCGACGGCGCGTGCAGGGCCAGACTGGAGGTGGCAACGCC
AATCAGCAACGACTGTTTGCCCGCCAGTTGTTGTGCCACGCGGTTGGGAATGTAATTCAGCTCCGCCATC
GCCGCTTCCACTTTTTCCCGCGTTTTCGCAGAAACGTGGCTGGCCTGGTTCACCACGCGGGAAACGGTCT
GATAAGAGACACCGGCATACTCTGCGACATCGTATAACGTTACTGGTTTCACATTCACCACCCTGAATTG
ACTCTCTTCCGGGCGCTATCATGCCATACCGCGAAAGGTTTTGCGCCATTCGATGGTGTCCGGGATCTCG
ACGCTCTCCCTTATGCGACTCCTGCATTAGGAAGCAGCCCAGTAGTAGGTTGAGGCCGTTGAGCACCGCC
GCCGCAAGGAATGGTGCATGCAAGGAGATGGCGCCCAACAGTCCCCCGGCCACGGGGCCTGCCACCATAC
CCACGCCGAAACAAGCGCTCATGAGCCCGAAGTGGCGAGCCCGATCTTCCCCATCGGTGATGTCGGCGAT
ATAGGCGCCAGCAACCGCACCTGTGGCGCCGGTGATGCCGGCCACGATGCGTCCGGCGTAGAGGATCGAG
ATCTCGATCCCGCGAAAT
